Addgene plasmid #191178: EK0546 SFFV-mCherry-SGc(GAPDH.s1-dblstop)cSG-EGFP-(3xMS2) (FLP-IN)
Purpose: Mammalian expression of EK0493 with second stop codon.
Depositing lab: Xiaojing Gao. Depositing organization: Stanford University. Publication: Modular, programmable RNA sensing using ADAR editing in living cells. Kaseniit KE, Katz N, Kolber NS, Call CC, Wengier DL, Cody WB, Sattely ES, Gao XJ. Nat Biotechnol. 2022 Oct 5. pii: 10.1038/s41587-022-01493-x. doi: 10.1038/s41587-022-01493-x. PubMed 36198772.
Backbone
  Vector backbone: FLP-IN
  Vector type: Mammalian Expression
Growth in bacteria
  Bacterial resistance: Ampicillin, 100 μg/mL
  Growth temperature: 37°C
  Growth strain: DH5alpha
  Copy number: High Copy
Gene/Insert
  Gene/Insert name: mCherry:GAPDH.s1:EGFP (double-stop)
  Species: Synthetic
  Mutation: additional stop codon
  Promoter: SFFV
  Cloning method: Unknown
Terms and licenses: Academic/Nonprofit Terms; Industry Terms: Not Available to Industry
Depositor comments: Please see https://rnasensing.bio/ for more details. Please visit https://www.biorxiv.org/content/10.1101/2022.01.28.478207v1 for bioRxiv preprint.
How to cite: EK0546 SFFV-mCherry-SGc(GAPDH.s1-dblstop)cSG-EGFP-(3xMS2) (FLP-IN) was a gift from Xiaojing Gao (Addgene plasmid # 191178 ; http://n2t.net/addgene:191178 ; RRID:Addgene_191178)
