[The description below was written by a language model from this plasmid's Addgene catalogue record and pLannotate feature annotations shown in this document.]
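Description:
EK0546 SFFV-mCherry-SGc(GAPDH.s1-dblstop)cSG-EGFP-(3xMS2) (FLP-IN) is a 6,685-nt mammalian expression plasmid built on a FLP-IN backbone. It is propagated in E. coli through a high-copy ColE1/pUC-type origin with ampicillin selection (AmpR under its own bla promoter). The backbone carries an FRT site placed directly upstream of a hygromycin resistance coding sequence, which is followed by an SV40 poly(A) signal. No complete promoter is annotated ahead of HygR. This fits the usual Flp-In design, in which FLP-mediated recombination into a genomic FRT landing pad supplies the promoter and makes correctly integrated cells hygromycin resistant. Fragments of f1 ori, the SV40 promoter, ble and lac elements are backbone remnants.

The payload is a synthetic RNA-sensor reporter driven by the spleen focus-forming virus (SFFV) LTR promoter and terminated by a bGH poly(A) signal. mCherry is encoded first as a constitutive marker of expression. It is followed by a 2A-type self-cleaving peptide (annotated as an F2A fragment), an unannotated interval of about 230 nt, and then EGFP. By the construct name, that interval holds the GAPDH.s1 sensor sequence flanked by linker and cleavage elements. According to the associated publication title, the system senses RNA through ADAR editing. Presumably, stop codons in the sensor block EGFP translation until pairing with the target transcript recruits ADAR to edit them, although the record does not spell out this mechanism. This version is described as EK0493 with an additional, second stop codon in the sensor. The name also indicates three MS2 hairpins, probably in the unannotated region between EGFP and the poly(A) signal, but the feature table does not annotate them. The ratio of EGFP to mCherry would serve as the sensor readout.
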