Features (pLannotate 1.2.2; 20 found; start..end, strand, type, name):
    176..583     +  promoter       SFFV promoter: spleen focus-forming virus long terminal repeat (LTR) promoter
    597..1304    +  CDS            mCherry: mCherry is a basic (constitutively fluorescent) red fluorescent protein published in 2004, derived from Discosoma sp.. It is reported to be a very rapidly-maturing monomer with low acid sensitivity.
   1350..1408    +  CDS            F2A (fragment): 2A peptide from foot-and-mouth disease virus polyprotein Eukaryotic ribosomes fail to insert a peptide bond between the Gly and Pro residues, yielding separate polypeptides.
   1638..2351    +  CDS            EGFP: EGFP is a basic (constitutively fluorescent) green fluorescent protein published in 1996, derived from Aequorea victoria. It is reported to be a rapidly-maturing weak dimer with moderate acid sensitivity.
   2529..2753    +  polyA_signal   bGH poly(A) signal: bovine growth hormone polyadenylation signal
   2769..2792    +  polyA_signal   bGH poly(A) signal (fragment): bovine growth hormone polyadenylation signal
   2796..2817    +  promoter       SV40 promoter (fragment): SV40 enhancer and early promoter
   2838..3071    +  rep_origin     f1 ori (fragment) (sequence partly withheld): f1 bacteriophage origin of replication; arrow indicates direction of (+) strand synthesis
   3076..3123    +  protein_bind   FRT: FLP-mediated recombination occurs in the 8-bp core sequence TCTAGAAA (Turan and Bode, 2011). FLP recombinase from the Saccharomyces cerevisiae 2μ plasmid
   3131..4153    +  CDS            HygR: aminoglycoside phosphotransferase from E. coli; aph(4)-Ia; confers resistance to hygromycin
   4163..4288    +  CDS            ble (fragment): BLE_KLEPN - Experimental evidence at protein level: Swiss-Prot protein existence level 1. Binding protein with a strong affinity to the bleomycin family of antibiotics. Binds to CL990; an antimitotic-antibiotic compound. From Klebsiella pneumoniae.
   4283..4404    +  polyA_signal   SV40 poly(A) signal: SV40 polyadenylation signal
   4477..4493    -  protein_bind   lac operator: The lac repressor binds to the lac operator to inhibit transcription in E. coli. This inhibition can be relieved by adding lactose or isopropyl-β-D-thiogalactopyranoside (IPTG). lac repressor encoded by lacI
   4501..4531    -  promoter       lac promoter: promoter for the E. coli lac operon
   4546..4567    -  protein_bind   CAP binding site: CAP binding activates transcription in the presence of cAMP. E. coli catabolite activator protein
   4580..4672    -  CDS            lacI (fragment): lac repressor; lacI; The lac repressor binds to the lac operator to inhibit transcription in E. coli. This inhibition can be relieved by adding lactose or isopropyl-β-D-thiogalactopyranoside (IPTG).
   4855..5443    -  rep_origin     ori: high-copy-number ColE1/pMB1/pBR322/pUC origin of replication
   5614..6474    -  CDS            AmpR: β-lactamase; bla; confers resistance to ampicillin, carbenicillin, and related antibiotics
   6475..6579    -  promoter       AmpR promoter: bla
   6638..5       -  misc_feature   bom (fragment) (across the origin): basis of mobility region from pBR322
>Addgene plasmid #191178 | EK0546 SFFV-mCherry-SGc(GAPDH.s1-dblstop)cSG-EGFP-(3xMS2) (FLP-IN) | addgene full sequence | sequence record 375605 | Addgene NGS Result
AGTATCTGCTCCCTGCTTGTGTGTTGGAGGTCGCTGAGTAGTGCGCGAGCAAAATTTAAGCTACAACAAG
GCAAGGCTTGACCGACAATTGCCGATAAAATAAAAGATTTTATTTAGTCTCCAGAAAAAGGGGGGAATGA
AAGACCCCACCTGTAGGTTTGGCAAGCTAGCTGCAGTAACGCCATTTTGCAAGGCATGGAAAAATACCAA
ACCAAGAATAGAGAAGTTCAGATCAAGGGCGGGTACATGAAAATAGCTAACGTTGGGCCAAACAGGATAT
CTGCGGTGAGCAGTTTCGGCCCCGGCCCGGGGCCAAGAACAGATGGTCACCGCAGTTTCGGCCCCGGCCC
GAGGCCAAGAACAGATGGTCCCCAGATATGGCCCAACCCTCAGCAGTTTCTTAAGACCCATCAGATGTTT
CCAGGCTCCCCCAAGGACCTGAAATGACCCTGCGCCTTATTTGAATTAACCAATCAGCCTGCTTCTCGCT
TCTGTTCGCGCGCTTCTGCTTCCCGAGCTCTATAAAAGAGCTCACAACCCCTCACTCGGCGCGCCAGTCC
TCCGACAGACTGAGTCGCCCGGGAAGCTTCGCCACCATGGTGAGCAAGGGCGAGGAGGATAACATGGCCA
TCATCAAGGAGTTCATGCGCTTCAAGGTGCACATGGAGGGCTCCGTGAACGGCCACGAGTTCGAGATCGA
GGGCGAGGGCGAGGGCCGCCCCTACGAGGGCACCCAGACCGCCAAGCTGAAGGTGACCAAGGGTGGCCCC
CTGCCCTTCGCCTGGGACATCCTGTCCCCTCAGTTCATGTACGGCTCCAAGGCCTACGTGAAGCACCCCG
CCGACATTCCCGACTACTTGAAGCTGTCCTTCCCCGAGGGCTTCAAGTGGGAGCGCGTGATGAACTTCGA
GGACGGCGGCGTGGTGACCGTGACCCAGGACTCCTCCCTGCAGGACGGCGAGTTCATCTACAAGGTGAAG
CTGCGCGGCACCAACTTCCCCTCCGACGGCCCCGTAATGCAGAAGAAGACCATGGGCTGGGAGGCCTCCT
CCGAGCGGATGTACCCCGAGGACGGCGCCCTGAAGGGCGAGATCAAGCAGAGGCTGAAGCTGAAGGACGG
CGGCCACTACGACGCTGAGGTCAAGACCACCTACAAGGCCAAGAAGCCCGTGCAGCTGCCCGGCGCCTAC
AACGTCAACATCAAGTTGGACATCACCTCCCACAACGAGGACTACACCATCGTGGAACAGTACGAACGCG
CCGAGGGCCGCCACTCCACCGGCGGCATGGACGAGCTGTACAAGAGCGACGCGTTGGAAGCCAGACACAA
ACAGAAAATTGTGGCTCCGGTGAAACAGACTTTGAATTTTGACCTTCTGAAGCTGGCGGGAGACGTCGAG
TCCAACCCCGGTCCCGGTACCGGATCCCAAGGGGTCTACATGGCAACTGTGAGGAGGGGAGATTCAGTGT
GGTAGTGAGGGACTGAGTGTGGCAGGGACTCCCCAGCAGTGAGGGTCTCTACCGGTACTAGTGAGGCACG
GCATAAGCAAAAGATCGTAGCCCCAGTAAAGCAAACACTCAACTTCGATCTACTCAAACTCGCAGGTGAT
GTGGAATCTAATCCAGGACCCTCGAGTGTCTCAAAGGGCGAGGAACTTTTTACGGGCGTTGTTCCGATCC
TCGTCGAATTGGACGGGGACGTTAATGGGCATAAATTCTCAGTTAGTGGTGAGGGTGAGGGGGACGCGAC
ATATGGGAAACTTACGCTGAAGTTCATATGTACCACCGGAAAATTGCCAGTGCCGTGGCCTACTCTCGTC
ACCACCCTGACATATGGTGTTCAGTGTTTTAGCCGGTATCCAGACCATATGAAACAGCACGATTTTTTTA
AATCCGCTATGCCTGAAGGTTACGTACAGGAGCGAACGATATTTTTTAAAGACGACGGAAACTACAAAAC
TAGAGCCGAGGTAAAATTCGAGGGTGACACTCTCGTGAACCGGATCGAACTGAAGGGCATAGATTTTAAG
GAGGATGGCAATATACTGGGCCACAAGCTCGAATACAACTATAATTCTCATAATGTCTATATCATGGCGG
ACAAACAGAAAAACGGCATCAAGGTAAACTTTAAAATCCGACACAATATTGAGGACGGCTCTGTCCAGCT
TGCGGACCATTACCAACAGAACACGCCGATAGGGGATGGTCCAGTACTTCTCCCTGATAATCACTATTTG
TCTACTCAGTCAGCTCTTAGCAAGGACCCAAACGAAAAACGGGATCACATGGTCCTTCTTGAGTTCGTCA
CTGCGGCTGGGATAACACTCGGGATGGACGAACTGTATAAGTAGGCCGGAGGGCCCACGTACACCATCAG
GGTACGTCTCAGACACCATCAGGGTCTGTCTGGTACAGCATCAGCGTACCATGGCCCGAACAAAAACTCA
TCTCAGAAGAGGATCTGAATAGCGCCGTCGACCATCATCATAATCATCATTGAGTTTAAACCCGCTGATC
AGCCTCGACTGTGCCTTCTAGTTGCCAGCCATCTGTTGTTTGCCCCTCCCCCGTGCCTTCCTTGACCCTG
GAAGGTGCCACTCCCACTGTCCTTTCCTAATAAAATGAGGAAATTGCATCGCATTGTCTGAGTAGGTGTC
ATTCTATTCTGGGGGGTGGGGTGGGGCAGGACAGCAAGGGGGAGGATTGGGAAGACAATAGCAGGCATGC
TGGGGATGCGGTGGGCTCTATGGAGATCTATCGATGTTCTGGGGATGCGGTGGGCTCTATGGCTTCTGAG
GCGGAAAGAACCAGCTGGGGCTCTAGGGGGTATCCCC
[124 nt withheld, positions 2838-2961]
C
[91 nt withheld, positions 2963-3053]
AGGGTGATGGTTCACGTACCTAGAAGTTCCTATTCCGAAGTTCCTATTCTCTAGAAAGTATAGGAACTTC
CTTGGCCAAAAAGCCTGAACTCACCGCGACGTCTGTCGAGAAGTTTCTGATCGAAAAGTTCGACAGCGTC
TCCGACCTGATGCAGCTCTCGGAGGGCGAAGAATCTCGTGCTTTCAGCTTCGATGTAGGAGGGCGTGGAT
ATGTCCTGCGGGTAAATAGCTGCGCCGATGGTTTCTACAAAGATCGTTATGTTTATCGGCACTTTGCATC
GGCCGCGCTCCCGATTCCGGAAGTGCTTGACATTGGGGAATTCAGCGAGAGCCTGACCTATTGCATCTCC
CGCCGTGCACAGGGTGTCACGTTGCAAGACCTGCCTGAAACCGAACTGCCCGCTGTTCTGCAGCCGGTCG
CGGAGGCCATGGATGCGATCGCTGCGGCCGATCTTAGCCAGACGAGCGGGTTCGGCCCATTCGGACCGCA
AGGAATCGGTCAATACACTACATGGCGTGATTTCATATGCGCGATTGCTGATCCCCATGTGTATCACTGG
CAAACTGTGATGGACGACACCGTCAGTGCGTCCGTCGCGCAGGCTCTCGATGAGCTGATGCTTTGGGCCG
AGGACTGCCCCGAAGTCCGGCACCTCGTGCACGCGGATTTCGGCTCCAACAATGTCCTGACGGACAATGG
CCGCATAACAGCGGTCATTGACTGGAGCGAGGCGATGTTCGGGGATTCCCAATACGAGGTCGCCAACATC
TTCTTCTGGAGGCCGTGGTTGGCTTGTATGGAGCAGCAGACGCGCTACTTCGAGCGGAGGCATCCGGAGC
TTGCAGGATCGCCGCGGCTCCGGGCGTATATGCTCCGCATTGGTCTTGACCAACTCTATCAGAGCTTGGT
TGACGGCAATTTCGATGATGCAGCTTGGGCGCAGGGTCGATGCGACGCAATCGTCCGATCCGGAGCCGGG
ACTGTCGGGCGTACACAAATCGCCCGCAGAAGCGCGGCCGTCTGGACCGATGGCTGTGTAGAAGTACTCG
CCGATAGTGGAAACCGACGCCCCAGCACTCGTCCGAGGGCAAAGGAATAGCACGTACTACGAGATTTCGA
TTCCACCGCCGCCTTCTATGAAAGGTTGGGCTTCGGAATCGTTTTCCGGGACGCCGGCTGGATGATCCTC
CAGCGCGGGGATCTCATGCTGGAGTTCTTCGCCCACCCCAACTTGTTTATTGCAGCTTATAATGGTTACA
AATAAAGCAATAGCATCACAAATTTCACAAATAAAGCATTTTTTTCACTGCATTCTAGTTGTGGTTTGTC
CAAACTCATCAATGTATCTTATCATGTCTGTATACCGTCGACCTCTAGCTAGAGCTTGGCGTAATCATGG
TCATAGCTGTTTCCTGTGTGAAATTGTTATCCGCTCACAATTCCACACAACATACGAGCCGGAAGCATAA
AGTGTAAAGCCTGGGGTGCCTAATGAGTGAGCTAACTCACATTAATTGCGTTGCGCTCACTGCCCGCTTT
CCAGTCGGGAAACCTGTCGTGCCAGCTGCATTAATGAATCGGCCAACGCGCGGGGAGAGGCGGTTTGCGT
ATTGGGCGCTCTTCCGCTTCCTCGCTCACTGACTCGCTGCGCTCGGTCGTTCGGCTGCGGCGAGCGGTAT
CAGCTCACTCAAAGGCGGTAATACGGTTATCCACAGAATCAGGGGATAACGCAGGAAAGAACATGTGAGC
AAAAGGCCAGCAAAAGGCCAGGAACCGTAAAAAGGCCGCGTTGCTGGCGTTTTTCCATAGGCTCCGCCCC
CCTGACGAGCATCACAAAAATCGACGCTCAAGTCAGAGGTGGCGAAACCCGACAGGACTATAAAGATACC
AGGCGTTTCCCCCTGGAAGCTCCCTCGTGCGCTCTCCTGTTCCGACCCTGCCGCTTACCGGATACCTGTC
CGCCTTTCTCCCTTCGGGAAGCGTGGCGCTTTCTCATAGCTCACGCTGTAGGTATCTCAGTTCGGTGTAG
GTCGTTCGCTCCAAGCTGGGCTGTGTGCACGAACCCCCCGTTCAGCCCGACCGCTGCGCCTTATCCGGTA
ACTATCGTCTTGAGTCCAACCCGGTAAGACACGACTTATCGCCACTGGCAGCAGCCACTGGTAACAGGAT
TAGCAGAGCGAGGTATGTAGGCGGTGCTACAGAGTTCTTGAAGTGGTGGCCTAACTACGGCTACACTAGA
AGAACAGTATTTGGTATCTGCGCTCTGCTGAAGCCAGTTACCTTCGGAAAAAGAGTTGGTAGCTCTTGAT
CCGGCAAACAAACCACCGCTGGTAGCGGTGGTTTTTTTGTTTGCAAGCAGCAGATTACGCGCAGAAAAAA
AGGATCTCAAGAAGATCCTTTGATCTTTTCTACGGGGTCTGACGCTCAGTGGAACGAAAACTCACGTTAA
GGGATTTTGGTCATGAGATTATCAAAAAGGATCTTCACCTAGATCCTTTTAAATTAAAAATGAAGTTTTA
AATCAATCTAAAGTATATATGAGTAAACTTGGTCTGACAGTTACCAATGCTTAATCAGTGAGGCACCTAT
CTCAGCGATCTGTCTATTTCGTTCATCCATAGTTGCCTGACTCCCCGTCGTGTAGATAACTACGATACGG
GAGGGCTTACCATCTGGCCCCAGTGCTGCAATGATACCGCGAGACCCACGCTCACCGGCTCCAGATTTAT
CAGCAATAAACCAGCCAGCCGGAAGGGCCGAGCGCAGAAGTGGTCCTGCAACTTTATCCGCCTCCATCCA
GTCTATTAATTGTTGCCGGGAAGCTAGAGTAAGTAGTTCGCCAGTTAATAGTTTGCGCAACGTTGTTGCC
ATTGCTACAGGCATCGTGGTGTCACGCTCGTCGTTTGGTATGGCTTCATTCAGCTCCGGTTCCCAACGAT
CAAGGCGAGTTACATGATCCCCCATGTTGTGCAAAAAAGCGGTTAGCTCCTTCGGTCCTCCGATCGTTGT
CAGAAGTAAGTTGGCCGCAGTGTTATCACTCATGGTTATGGCAGCACTGCATAATTCTCTTACTGTCATG
CCATCCGTAAGATGCTTTTCTGTGACTGGTGAGTACTCAACCAAGTCATTCTGAGAATAGTGTATGCGGC
GACCGAGTTGCTCTTGCCCGGCGTCAATACGGGATAATACCGCGCCACATAGCAGAACTTTAAAAGTGCT
CATCATTGGAAAACGTTCTTCGGGGCGAAAACTCTCAAGGATCTTACCGCTGTTGAGATCCAGTTCGATG
TAACCCACTCGTGCACCCAACTGATCTTCAGCATCTTTTACTTTCACCAGCGTTTCTGGGTGAGCAAAAA
CAGGAAGGCAAAATGCCGCAAAAAAGGGAATAAGGGCGACACGGAAATGTTGAATACTCATACTCTTCCT
TTTTCAATATTATTGAAGCATTTATCAGGGTTATTGTCTCATGAGCGGATACATATTTGAATGTATTTAG
AAAAATAAACAAATAGGGGTTCCGCGCACATTTCCCCGAAAAGTGCCACCTGACGTCGACGGATCGGGAG
ATCTCCCGATCCCCTATGGTGCACTCTCAGTACAATCTGCTCTGATGCCGCATAGTTAAGCC
